Addgene plasmid #144981: TFORF3505
Purpose: Lentiviral vector for overexpressing transcription factor ORFs with unique 24-bp barcodes. Barcodes facilitate identification of transcription factors in pooled screens.
Depositing lab: Feng Zhang. Depositing organization: Broad Institute. Publication: A transcription factor atlas of directed differentiation. Joung J, Ma S, Tay T, Geiger-Schuller KR, Kirchgatterer PC, Verdine VK, Guo B, Arias-Garcia MA, Allen WE, Singh A, Kuksenko O, Abudayyeh OO, Gootenberg JS, Fu Z, Macrae RK, Buenrostro JD, Regev A, Zhang F. Cell. 2023 Jan 5;186(1):209-229.e26. doi: 10.1016/j.cell.2022.11.026. PubMed 36608654.
Backbone
  Vector backbone: pLX_TRC317
  Backbone manufacturer: Broad Institute Genetic Perturbation Platform
  Backbone size w/o insert (bp): 8264
  Vector type: Mammalian Expression, Lentiviral
  Selectable markers: Puromycin
Growth in bacteria
  Bacterial resistance: Ampicillin, 100 μg/mL
  Growth temperature: 37°C
  Growth strain: NEB Stable
  Copy number: High Copy
Gene/Insert
  Gene/Insert name: KLF12
  Species: H. sapiens (human)
  Insert size (bp): 1412
  Entrez Gene: KLF12 (a.k.a. AP-2rep, AP2REP, HSPC122)
  Promoter: EF1a
  Tag / fusion protein: V5 (C terminal on insert)
  Cloning method: Gateway Cloning
  Sequencing primers: 5′ GGGTGGAGACTGAAGTTAGGCCAG; 3′ CACATAGCGTAAAAGGAGCAACATAG
Resource information
  A portion of this plasmid was derived from a plasmid made by: Broad Institute Genetic Perturbation Platform
Terms and licenses: Academic/Nonprofit Terms; Industry Terms: Not Available to Industry
Depositor comments: NM_007249.4 Please test multiple small colonies in case of plasmid recombination. To make this collection available in a timely manner, a portion of this collection was not fully sequenced by Addgene. If an Addgene verified full plasmid sequence is not available, please contact us prior to placing an order to request the full sequence.
How to cite: TFORF3505 was a gift from Feng Zhang (Addgene plasmid # 144981 ; http://n2t.net/addgene:144981 ; RRID:Addgene_144981)
