[The description below was written by a language model from this plasmid's Addgene catalogue record and pLannotate feature annotations shown in this document.]
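Description:
TFORF3505 is a lentiviral mammalian expression plasmid built on the pLX_TRC317 backbone and carrying the human transcription factor KLF12 (also known as AP-2rep). It belongs to a barcoded ORF collection in which each transcription factor construct carries a unique 24-bp barcode, so that the factor present in a given cell can be identified in pooled overexpression screens. The barcode itself is not annotated in the feature table. In bacteria the plasmid replicates from a high-copy ColE1/pUC-type origin and is selected with ampicillin through the bla gene; an f1 origin is also present. The depositor warns that the plasmid may recombine, which is a common issue with LTR-containing vectors.

The KLF12 coding sequence was introduced by Gateway cloning and sits between attB1 and attB2 sites, downstream of the strong constitutive EF-1α promoter. A V5 epitope tag follows attB2 to give a C-terminal fusion for detection. A WPRE downstream of the ORF enhances transcript stability and expression. The viral framework is third-generation and self-inactivating: an RSV promoter drives a truncated HIV-1 5' LTR, followed by the Ψ packaging signal, a gag fragment, the RRE for Rev-dependent export and a cPPT/CTS, with a ΔU3 3' LTR and an SV40 polyadenylation signal at the end. A separate SV40 early promoter drives puromycin N-acetyltransferase, allowing selection of transduced cells. The short U6 promoter, lacZα, lacI and small t antigen matches in the annotation appear to be backbone remnants rather than functional units. The construct is used for stable KLF12 overexpression, for example in directed differentiation screens.
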