Features (pLannotate 1.2.2; 34 found; start..end, strand, type, name):
      1..1179    +  promoter       EF-1α promoter: strong constitutive promoter for human elongation factor EF-1α
   1200..1217    +  protein_bind   attB1 (fragment): mutant version of attB; core recombination site for the Gateway® BP reaction BP Clonase™
   1223..2428    +  CDS            KLF12: KLF12_HUMAN - Also known as AP2REP. Experimental evidence at protein level: Swiss-Prot protein existence level 1. Confers strong transcriptional repression to the AP-2-alpha gene. Binds to a regulatory element (A32) in the AP-2-alpha gene promoter. From Homo sapiens (Human).
   2431..2454    -  protein_bind   attB2: mutant version of attB; recombination site for the Gateway® BP reaction BP Clonase™
   2462..2503    +  CDS            V5 tag: epitope tag from simian virus 5
   2519..2572    +  promoter       U6 promoter (fragment): RNA polymerase III promoter for human U6 snRNA
   2614..3202    +  misc_feature   WPRE: woodchuck hepatitis virus posttranscriptional regulatory element
   3253..3272    +  misc_feature   cPPT/CTS (fragment): central polypurine tract and central termination sequence of HIV-1
   3274..3507    +  LTR            3' LTR (ΔU3): self-inactivating 3' long terminal repeat (LTR) from HIV-1
   3585..3706    +  polyA_signal   SV40 poly(A) signal: SV40 polyadenylation signal
   3746..3881    +  rep_origin     SV40 ori: SV40 origin of replication
   3902..3920    -  promoter       T7 promoter: promoter for bacteriophage T7 RNA polymerase
   3928..4083    +  CDS            lacZα (fragment): LacZα fragment of β-galactosidase; lacZ fragment
   4088..4516    +  rep_origin     f1 ori (sequence partly withheld): f1 bacteriophage origin of replication; arrow indicates direction of (+) strand synthesis
   4569..4673    +  promoter       AmpR promoter: bla
   4674..5534    +  CDS            AmpR: β-lactamase; bla; confers resistance to ampicillin, carbenicillin, and related antibiotics
   5705..6293    +  rep_origin     ori: high-copy-number ColE1/pMB1/pBR322/pUC origin of replication
   6476..6568    +  CDS            lacI (fragment): lac repressor; lacI; The lac repressor binds to the lac operator to inhibit transcription in E. coli. This inhibition can be relieved by adding lactose or isopropyl-β-D-thiogalactopyranoside (IPTG).
   6581..6602    +  protein_bind   CAP binding site: CAP binding activates transcription in the presence of cAMP. E. coli catabolite activator protein
   6617..6647    +  promoter       lac promoter: promoter for the E. coli lac operon
   6655..6671    +  protein_bind   lac operator: The lac repressor binds to the lac operator to inhibit transcription in E. coli. This inhibition can be relieved by adding lactose or isopropyl-β-D-thiogalactopyranoside (IPTG). lac repressor encoded by lacI
   6716..6734    +  promoter       T3 promoter: promoter for bacteriophage T3 RNA polymerase
   6762..6988    +  promoter       RSV promoter: Rous sarcoma virus enhancer/promoter
   6989..7169    +  LTR            5' LTR (truncated): truncated 5' long terminal repeat (LTR) from HIV-1
   7216..7341    +  misc_feature   HIV-1 Ψ: packaging signal of human immunodeficiency virus type 1
   7325..7688    +  CDS            HIV-1 gag (fragment): gag protein from human immunodeficiency virus 1; gag
   7834..8067    +  misc_feature   RRE: The Rev response element (RRE) of HIV-1 allows for Rev-dependent mRNA export from the nucleus to the cytoplasm.
   8444..8470    +  CDS            Rev (fragment): human immunodeficiency virus 1 (HIV-1) Rev protein; rev; enhances nuclear export of unspliced and incompletely spliced viral mRNAs
   8477..8500    +  promoter       SV40 promoter (fragment): SV40 early promoter
   8501..8572    +  promoter       SV40 promoter (fragment): SV40 enhancer and early promoter
   8596..8731    +  rep_origin     SV40 ori: SV40 origin of replication
   8777..9373    +  CDS            PuroR (fragment): puromycin N-acetyltransferase; pac from Streptomyces; confers resistance to puromycin
   9422..9539    +  misc_feature   cPPT/CTS: central polypurine tract and central termination sequence of HIV-1
   9604..9670    +  CDS            small t antigen (fragment): SV40 (simian virus 40) small t antigen
>Addgene plasmid #144981 | TFORF3505 | addgene full sequence | sequence record 353337 | Addgene NGS Result
GGCTCCGGTGCCCGTCAGTGGGCAGAGCGCACATCGCCCACAGTCCCCGAGAAGTTGGGGGGAGGGGTCG
GCAATTGAACCGGTGCCTAGAGAAGGTGGCGCGGGGTAAACTGGGAAAGTGATGTCGTGTACTGGCTCCG
CCTTTTTCCCGAGGGTGGGGGAGAACCGTATATAAGTGCAGTAGTCGCCGTGAACGTTCTTTTTCGCAAC
GGGTTTGCCGCCAGAACACAGGTAAGTGCCGTGTGTGGTTCCCGCGGGCCTGGCCTCTTTACGGGTTATG
GCCCTTGCGTGCCTTGAATTACTTCCACCTGGCTGCAGTACGTGATTCTTGATCCCGAGCTTCGGGTTGG
AAGTGGGTGGGAGAGTTCGAGGCCTTGCGCTTAAGGAGCCCCTTCGCCTCGTGCTTGAGTTGAGGCCTGG
CCTGGGCGCTGGGGCCGCCGCGTGCGAATCTGGTGGCACCTTCGCGCCTGTCTCGCTGCTTTCGATAAGT
CTCTAGCCATTTAAAATTTTTGATGACCTGCTGCGACGCTTTTTTTCTGGCAAGATAGTCTTGTAAATGC
GGGCCAAGATCTGCACACTGGTATTTCGGTTTTTGGGGCCGCGGGCGGCGACGGGGCCCGTGCGTCCCAG
CGCACATGTTCGGCGAGGCGGGGCCTGCGAGCGCGGCCACCGAGAATCGGACGGGGGTAGTCTCAAGCTG
GCCGGCCTGCTCTGGTGCCTGGCCTCGCGCCGCCGTGTATCGCCCCGCCCTGGGCGGCAAGGCTGGCCCG
GTCGGCACCAGTTGCGTGAGCGGAAAGATGGCCGCTTCCCGGCCCTGCTGCAGGGAGCTCAAAATGGAGG
ACGCGGCGCTCGGGAGAGCGGGCGGGTGAGTCACCCACACAAAGGAAAAGGGCCTTTCCGTCCTCAGCCG
TCGCTTCATGTGACTCCACGGAGTACCGGGCGCCGTCCAGGCACCTCGATTAGTTCTCGAGCTTTTGGAG
TACGTCGTCTTTAGGTTGGGGGGAGGGGTTTTATGCGATGGAGTTTCCCCACACTGAGTGGGTGGAGACT
GAAGTTAGGCCAGCTTGGCACTTGATGTAATTCTCCTTGGAATTTGCCCTTTTTGAGTTTGGATCTTGGT
TCATTCTCAAGCCTCAGACAGTGGTTCAAAGTTTTTTTCTTCCATTTCAGGTGTCGTGAGGCTAGCATCG
ATTGATCAACAAGTTTGTACAAAAAAGTTGGCATGAATATCCATATGAAGAGAAAAACAATAAAGAATAT
CAACACCTTTGAGAACAGAATGTTAATGCTTGATGGGATGCCGGCAGTCAGAGTCAAAACAGAGCTTTTG
GAATCTGAACAAGGGTCTCCAAACGTCCACAACTATCCCGATATGGAAGCCGTTCCCCTGTTGCTAAATA
ATGTGAAAGGGGAGCCCCCGGAGGACTCGTTATCTGTAGATCACTTCCAAACACAAACTGAGCCAGTGGA
CTTGTCAATAAACAAAGCCAGGACGTCCCCTACTGCCGTTTCATCCTCCCCAGTTTCCATGACAGCATCT
GCCTCCTCACCTTCTTCAACTTCAACCTCTTCATCGTCTTCTAGTCGTCTAGCCTCATCCCCAACTGTTA
TCACATCAGTATCTTCAGCGTCATCTTCGTCAACAGTATTAACTCCAGGGCCCCTTGTGGCCTCTGCATC
TGGTGTTGGAGGCCAGCAGTTTTTGCACATTATCCATCCCGTACCGCCTTCAAGTCCCATGAATTTACAG
TCTAACAAACTGAGTCATGTTCACCGCATCCCCGTGGTGGTACAGTCGGTGCCTGTTGTCTACACAGCTG
TAAGGTCACCTGGAAATGTGAACAACACTATTGTCGTGCCGCTTTTGGAGGATGGGAGAGGCCATGGCAA
AGCACAAATGGACCCCCGAGGCCTATCTCCCAGACAAAGTAAAAGTGACAGTGATGATGATGACCTGCCA
AATGTGACCTTAGATAGCGTTAATGAAACTGGATCTACGGCCCTTTCCATAGCCAGAGCAGTACAAGAGG
TACATCCGTCCCCAGTATCAAGGGTCCGGGGAAATCGAATGAATAATCAAAAGTTTCCTTGTTCAATTTC
ACCATTTAGTATTGAGAGCACAAGACGCCAGAGACGGTCTGAATCCCCAGACTCCAGAAAACGGCGTATC
CACAGATGTGATTTTGAGGGATGCAACAAAGTGTACACAAAAAGTTCTCACCTGAAGGCTCACCGGAGGA
CACATACAGGAGAGAAACCTTACAAGTGTACCTGGGAAGGCTGCACCTGGAAGTTCGCTCGTTCAGATGA
ACTGACGAGGCATTACCGCAAACATACGGGAGTGAAGCCATTCAAGTGCGCGGACTGTGATCGCAGCTTT
TCCCGGTCAGATCATTTGGCCCTGCACCGCCGGAGGCATATGTTGGTGTGCCCAACTTTCTTGTACAAAG
TGGTTGATATCGGTAAGCCTATCCCTAACCCTCTCCTCGGTCTCGATTCTACGTAGTAATGAACTAGTCC
GTAACTTGAAAGTATTTCGATTTCTTGGCTTTATATATCTTGTGGAAAGGACGAGAAATTCAATCTAGGG
CCCATTTGACGCGTTAAGTCGACAATCAACCTCTGGATTACAAAATTTGTGAAAGATTGACTGGTATTCT
TAACTATGTTGCTCCTTTTACGCTATGTGGATACGCTGCTTTAATGCCTTTGTATCATGCTATTGCTTCC
CGTATGGCTTTCATTTTCTCCTCCTTGTATAAATCCTGGTTGCTGTCTCTTTATGAGGAGTTGTGGCCCG
TTGTCAGGCAACGTGGCGTGGTGTGCACTGTGTTTGCTGACGCAACCCCCACTGGTTGGGGCATTGCCAC
CACCTGTCAGCTCCTTTCCGGGACTTTCGCTTTCCCCCTCCCTATTGCCACGGCGGAACTCATCGCCGCC
TGCCTTGCCCGCTGCTGGACAGGGGCTCGGCTGTTGGGCACTGACAATTCCGTGGTGTTGTCGGGGAAAT
CATCGTCCTTTCCTTGGCTGCTCGCCTGTGTTGCCACCTGGATTCTGCGCGGGACGTCCTTCTGCTACGT
CCCTTCGGCCCTCAATCCAGCGGACCTTCCTTCCCGCGGCCTGCTGCCGGCTCTGCGGCCTCTTCCGCGT
CTTCGCCTTCGCCCTCAGACGAGTCGGATCTCCCTTTGGGCCGCCTCCCCGCGTCGACTTTAAGACCAAT
GACTTACAAGGCAGCTGTAGATCTTAGCCACTTTTTAAAAGAAAAGGGGGGACTGGAAGGGCTAATTCAC
TCCCAACGAAGACAAGATCTGCTTTTTGCTTGTACTGGGTCTCTCTGGTTAGACCAGATCTGAGCCTGGG
AGCTCTCTGGCTAACTAGGGAACCCACTGCTTAAGCCTCAATAAAGCTTGCCTTGAGTGCTTCAAGTAGT
GTGTGCCCGTCTGTTGTGTGACTCTGGTAACTAGAGATCCCTCAGACCCTTTTAGTCAGTGTGGAAAATC
TCTAGCAGTACGTATAGTAGTTCATGTCATCTTATTATTCAGTATTTATAACTTGCAAAGAAATGAATAT
CAGAGAGTGAGAGGAACTTGTTTATTGCAGCTTATAATGGTTACAAATAAAGCAATAGCATCACAAATTT
CACAAATAAAGCATTTTTTTCACTGCATTCTAGTTGTGGTTTGTCCAAACTCATCAATGTATCTTATCAT
GTCTGGCTCTAGCTATCCCGCCCCTAACTCCGCCCATCCCGCCCCTAACTCCGCCCAGTTCCGCCCATTC
TCCGCCCCATGGCTGACTAATTTTTTTTATTTATGCAGAGGCCGAGGCCGCCTCGGCCTCTGAGCTATTC
CAGAAGTAGTGAGGAGGCTTTTTTGGAGGCCTAGGGACGTACCCAATTCGCCCTATAGTGAGTCGTATTA
CGCGCGCTCACTGGCCGTCGTTTTACAACGTCGTGACTGGGAAAACCCTGGCGTTACCCAACTTAATCGC
CTTGCAGCACATCCCCCTTTCGCCAGCTGGCGTAATAGCGAAGAGGCCCGCACCGATCGCCCTTCCCAAC
AGTTGCGCAGCCTGAATGGCGAATGGG
[124 nt withheld, positions 4088-4211]
C
[91 nt withheld, positions 4213-4303]
A
[49 nt withheld, positions 4305-4353]
CCTTTGACGTTGGAGTCCACGTTCTTT
[37 nt withheld, positions 4381-4417]
ACCCTATCTCGGTCTATTCTTTTGATTTATAAGGGATTTTGCCGATTTCGGCCTATTGGTTAAAAAATGA
GCTGATTTAACAAAAATTTAACGCGAATTTTAACAAAATATTAACGCTTACAATTTAGGTGGCACTTTTC
GGGGAAATGTGCGCGGAACCCCTATTTGTTTATTTTTCTAAATACATTCAAATATGTATCCGCTCATGAG
ACAATAACCCTGATAAATGCTTCAATAATATTGAAAAAGGAAGAGTATGAGTATTCAACATTTCCGTGTC
GCCCTTATTCCCTTTTTTGCGGCATTTTGCCTTCCTGTTTTTGCTCACCCAGAAACGCTGGTGAAAGTAA
AAGATGCTGAAGATCAGTTGGGTGCACGAGTGGGTTACATCGAACTGGATCTCAACAGCGGTAAGATCCT
TGAGAGTTTTCGCCCCGAAGAACGTTTTCCAATGATGAGCACTTTTAAAGTTCTGCTATGTGGCGCGGTA
TTATCCCGTATTGACGCCGGGCAAGAGCAACTCGGTCGCCGCATACACTATTCTCAGAATGACTTGGTTG
AGTACTCACCAGTCACAGAAAAGCATCTTACGGATGGCATGACAGTAAGAGAATTATGCAGTGCTGCCAT
AACCATGAGTGATAACACTGCGGCCAACTTACTTCTGACAACGATCGGAGGACCGAAGGAGCTAACCGCT
TTTTTGCACAACATGGGGGATCATGTAACTCGCCTTGATCGTTGGGAACCGGAGCTGAATGAAGCCATAC
CAAACGACGAGCGTGACACCACGATGCCTGTAGCAATGGCAACAACGTTGCGCAAACTATTAACTGGCGA
ACTACTTACTCTAGCTTCCCGGCAACAATTAATAGACTGGATGGAGGCGGATAAAGTTGCAGGACCACTT
CTGCGCTCGGCCCTTCCGGCTGGCTGGTTTATTGCTGATAAATCTGGAGCCGGTGAGCGTGGGTCTCGCG
GTATCATTGCAGCACTGGGGCCAGATGGTAAGCCCTCCCGTATCGTAGTTATCTACACGACGGGGAGTCA
GGCAACTATGGATGAACGAAATAGACAGATCGCTGAGATAGGTGCCTCACTGATTAAGCATTGGTAACTG
TCAGACCAAGTTTACTCATATATACTTTAGATTGATTTAAAACTTCATTTTTAATTTAAAAGGATCTAGG
TGAAGATCCTTTTTGATAATCTCATGACCAAAATCCCTTAACGTGAGTTTTCGTTCCACTGAGCGTCAGA
CCCCGTAGAAAAGATCAAAGGATCTTCTTGAGATCCTTTTTTTCTGCGCGTAATCTGCTGCTTGCAAACA
AAAAAACCACCGCTACCAGCGGTGGTTTGTTTGCCGGATCAAGAGCTACCAACTCTTTTTCCGAAGGTAA
CTGGCTTCAGCAGAGCGCAGATACCAAATACTGTTCTTCTAGTGTAGCCGTAGTTAGGCCACCACTTCAA
GAACTCTGTAGCACCGCCTACATACCTCGCTCTGCTAATCCTGTTACCAGTGGCTGCTGCCAGTGGCGAT
AAGTCGTGTCTTACCGGGTTGGACTCAAGACGATAGTTACCGGATAAGGCGCAGCGGTCGGGCTGAACGG
GGGGTTCGTGCACACAGCCCAGCTTGGAGCGAACGACCTACACCGAACTGAGATACCTACAGCGTGAGCT
ATGAGAAAGCGCCACGCTTCCCGAAGGGAGAAAGGCGGACAGGTATCCGGTAAGCGGCAGGGTCGGAACA
GGAGAGCGCACGAGGGAGCTTCCAGGGGGAAACGCCTGGTATCTTTATAGTCCTGTCGGGTTTCGCCACC
TCTGACTTGAGCGTCGATTTTTGTGATGCTCGTCAGGGGGGCGGAGCCTATGGAAAAACGCCAGCAACGC
GGCCTTTTTACGGTTCCTGGCCTTTTGCTGGCCTTTTGCTCACATGTTCTTTCCTGCGTTATCCCCTGAT
TCTGTGGATAACCGTATTACCGCCTTTGAGTGAGCTGATACCGCTCGCCGCAGCCGAACGACCGAGCGCA
GCGAGTCAGTGAGCGAGGAAGCGGAAGAGCGCCCAATACGCAAACCGCCTCTCCCCGCGCGTTGGCCGAT
TCATTAATGCAGCTGGCACGACAGGTTTCCCGACTGGAAAGCGGGCAGTGAGCGCAACGCAATTAATGTG
AGTTAGCTCACTCATTAGGCACCCCAGGCTTTACACTTTATGCTTCCGGCTCGTATGTTGTGTGGAATTG
TGAGCGGATAACAATTTCACACAGGAAACAGCTATGACCATGATTACGCCAAGCGCGCAATTAACCCTCA
CTAAAGGGAACAAAAGCTGGAGCTGCAAGCTTAATGTAGTCTTATGCAATACTCTTGTAGTCTTGCAACA
TGGTAACGATGAGTTAGCAACATGCCTTACAAGGAGAGAAAAAGCACCGTGCATGCCGATTGGTGGAAGT
AAGGTGGTACGATCGTGCCTTATTAGGAAGGCAACAGACGGGTCTGACATGGATTGGACGAACCACTGAA
TTGCCGCATTGCAGAGATATTGTATTTAAGTGCCTAGCTCGATACATAAACGGGTCTCTCTGGTTAGACC
AGATCTGAGCCTGGGAGCTCTCTGGCTAACTAGGGAACCCACTGCTTAAGCCTCAATAAAGCTTGCCTTG
AGTGCTTCAAGTAGTGTGTGCCCGTCTGTTGTGTGACTCTGGTAACTAGAGATCCCTCAGACCCTTTTAG
TCAGTGTGGAAAATCTCTAGCAGTGGCGCCCGAACAGGGACTTGAAAGCGAAAGGGAAACCAGAGGAGCT
CTCTCGACGCAGGACTCGGCTTGCTGAAGCGCGCACGGCAAGAGGCGAGGGGCGGCGACTGGTGAGTACG
CCAAAAATTTTGACTAGCGGAGGCTAGAAGGAGAGAGATGGGTGCGAGAGCGTCAGTATTAAGCGGGGGA
GAATTAGATCGCGATGGGAAAAAATTCGGTTAAGGCCAGGGGGAAAGAAAAAATATAAATTAAAACATAT
AGTATGGGCAAGCAGGGAGCTAGAACGATTCGCAGTTAATCCTGGCCTGTTAGAAACATCAGAAGGCTGT
AGACAAATACTGGGACAGCTACAACCATCCCTTCAGACAGGATCAGAAGAACTTAGATCATTATATAATA
CAGTAGCAACCCTCTATTGTGTGCATCAAAGGATAGAGATAAAAGACACCAAGGAAGCTTTAGACAAGAT
AGAGGAAGAGCAAAACAAAAGTAAGACCACCGCACAGCAAGCGGCCGCTGATCTTCAGACCTGGAGGAGG
AGATATGAGGGACAATTGGAGAAGTGAATTATATAAATATAAAGTAGTAAAAATTGAACCATTAGGAGTA
GCACCCACCAAGGCAAAGAGAAGAGTGGTGCAGAGAGAAAAAAGAGCAGTGGGAATAGGAGCTTTGTTCC
TTGGGTTCTTGGGAGCAGCAGGAAGCACTATGGGCGCAGCGTCAATGACGCTGACGGTACAGGCCAGACA
ATTATTGTCTGGTATAGTGCAGCAGCAGAACAATTTGCTGAGGGCTATTGAGGCGCAACAGCATCTGTTG
CAACTCACAGTCTGGGGCATCAAGCAGCTCCAGGCAAGAATCCTGGCTGTGGAAAGATACCTAAAGGATC
AACAGCTCCTGGGGATTTGGGGTTGCTCTGGAAAACTCATTTGCACCACTGCTGTGCCTTGGAATGCTAG
TTGGAGTAATAAATCTCTGGAACAGATTTGGAATCACACGACCTGGATGGAGTGGGACAGAGAAATTAAC
AATTACACAAGCTTAATACACTCCTTAATTGAAGAATCGCAAAACCAGCAAGAAAAGAATGAACAAGAAT
TATTGGAATTAGATAAATGGGCAAGTTTGTGGAATTGGTTTAACATAACAAATTGGCTGTGGTATATAAA
ATTATTCATAATGATAGTAGGAGGCTTGGTAGGTTTAAGAATAGTTTTTGCTGTACTTTCTATAGTGAAT
AGAGTTAGGCAGGGATATTCACCATTATCGTTTCAGACCCACCTCCCAACCCCGAGGGGACCCATGCATT
GCATCTCAATTAGTCAGCAACCAGGTGTGGAAAGTCCCCAGGCTCCCCAGCAGGCAGAAGTATGCAAAGC
ATGCGTCTCAATTAGTCAGCAACCATAGTCCCGCCCCTAACTCCGCCCATCCCGCCCCTAACTCCGCCCA
GTTCCGCCCATTCTCCGCCCCATGGCTGACTAATTTTTTTTATTTATGCAGAGGCCGAGGCCGCCTCGGC
CTCTGAGCTATTCCAGAAGTAGTGAGGAGGCTTTTTTGGAGGCCTAGGCTTTTGCAAAAAGCTTTCTAGA
GGTACCACCGGAGCTTACCATGACCGAGTACAAGCCCACGGTGCGCCTCGCCACCCGCGACGACGTCCCC
AGGGCCGTACGCACCCTCGCCGCCGCGTTCGCCGACTACCCCGCCACGCGCCACACCGTCGATCCGGACC
GCCACATCGAGCGGGTCACCGAGCTGCAAGAACTCTTCCTCACGCGCGTCGGGCTCGACATCGGCAAGGT
GTGGGTCGCGGACGACGGCGCCGCCGTGGCGGTCTGGACCACGCCGGAGAGCGTCGAAGCGGGGGCGGTG
TTCGCCGAGATCGGCCCGCGCATGGCCGAGTTGAGCGGTTCCCGGCTGGCCGCGCAGCAACAGATGGAAG
GCCTCCTGGCGCCGCACCGGCCCAAGGAGCCCGCGTGGTTCCTGGCCACCGTCGGCGTCTCGCCCGACCA
CCAGGGCAAGGGTCTGGGCAGCGCCGTCGTGCTCCCCGGAGTGGAGGCGGCCGAGCGCGCCGGGGTGCCC
GCCTTCCTGGAGACCTCCGCGCCCCGCAACCTCCCCTTCTACGAGCGGCTCGGCTTCACCGTCACCGCCG
ACGTCGAGGTGCCCGAAGGACCGCGCACCTGGTGCATGACCCGCAAGCCCGGTGCCAGTTAACGAATTCT
AGATCTTGAGACAAATGGCAGTATTCATCCACAATTTTAAAAGAAAAGGGGGGATTGGGGGGTACAGTGC
AGGGGAAAGAATAGTAGACATAATAGCAACAGACATACAAACTAAAGAATTACAAAAACAAATTACAAAA
ATTCAAAATTTTCGGGTTTATTACAGGGACAGCAGAGATCCACTTTGGCGCCGGCTCGAGGCCTGCAGGT
GCAAAGATGGATAAAGTTTTAAACAGAGAGGAATCTTTGCAGCTAATGGACCTTCTAGGTCTTGAAAGGA
GTGGGAATT
