>Addgene plasmid #144981 | TFORF3505 | depositor partial sequence | sequence record 287058 | Insert
ATCGATTGATCAACAAGTTTGTACAAAAAAGTTGGCATGAATATCCATATGAAGAGAAAAACAATAAAGA
ATATCAACACCTTTGAGAACAGAATGTTAATGCTTGATGGGATGCCGGCAGTCAGAGTCAAAACAGAGCT
TTTGGAATCTGAACAAGGGTCTCCAAACGTCCACAACTATCCCGATATGGAAGCCGTTCCCCTGTTGCTA
AATAATGTGAAAGGGGAGCCCCCGGAGGACTCGTTATCTGTAGATCACTTCCAAACACAAACTGAGCCAG
TGGACTTGTCAATAAACAAAGCCAGGACGTCCCCTACTGCCGTTTCATCCTCCCCAGTTTCCATGACAGC
ATCTGCCTCCTCACCTTCTTCAACTTCAACCTCTTCATCGTCTTCTAGTCGTCTAGCCTCATCCCCAACT
GTTATCACATCAGTATCTTCAGCGTCATCTTCGTCAACAGTATTAACTCCAGGGCCCCTTGTGGCCTCTG
CATCTGGTGTTGGAGGCCAGCAGTTTTTGCACATTATCCATCCCGTACCGCCTTCAAGTCCCATGAATTT
ACAGTCTAACAAACTGAGTCATGTTCACCGCATCCCCGTGGTGGTACAGTCGGTGCCTGTTGTCTACACA
GCTGTAAGGTCACCTGGAAATGTGAACAACACTATTGTCGTGCCGCTTTTGGAGGATGGGAGAGGCCATG
GCAAAGCACAAATGGACCCCCGAGGCCTATCTCCCAGACAAAGTAAAAGTGACAGTGATGATGATGACCT
GCCAAATGTGACCTTAGATAGCGTTAATGAAACTGGATCTACGGCCCTTTCCATAGCCAGAGCAGTACAA
GAGGTACATCCGTCCCCAGTATCAAGGGTCCGGGGAAATCGAATGAATAATCAAAAGTTTCCTTGTTCAA
TTTCACCATTTAGTATTGAGAGCACAAGACGCCAGAGACGGTCTGAATCCCCAGACTCCAGAAAACGGCG
TATCCACAGATGTGATTTTGAGGGATGCAACAAAGTGTACACAAAAAGTTCTCACCTGAAGGCTCACCGG
AGGACACATACAGGAGAGAAACCTTACAAGTGTACCTGGGAAGGCTGCACCTGGAAGTTCGCTCGTTCAG
ATGAACTGACGAGGCATTACCGCAAACATACGGGAGTGAAGCCATTCAAGTGCGCGGACTGTGATCGCAG
CTTTTCCCGGTCAGATCATTTGGCCCTGCACCGCCGGAGGCATATGTTGGTGTGCCCAACTTTCTTGTAC
AAAGTGGTTGATATCGGTAAGCCTATCCCTAACCCTCTCCTCGGTCTCGATTCTACGTAGTAATGAACTA
GTCCGTAACTTGAAAGTATTTCGATTTCTTGGCTTTATATATCTTGTGGAAAGGACGAGAAATTCAATCT
AGGGCCCATTTG
