>Addgene plasmid #144981 | TFORF3505 | depositor partial sequence | sequence record 287059 | Barcode
GAAATTCAATCTAGGGCCCATTTG
